>Addgene plasmid #248749 | pEM667 | addgene full sequence | sequence record 496389 | Addgene NGS Result
CAATTGGGCTACCTTTTTTTTGTTTTGTTTGCAATGGTTAATCTATTGTTAAAATTTAAAGTTTCACTTG
AACTTTCAAATAATGTTCTTATATTTGCAGTGTCGAAAGAAACAAAGTAGGACTGATCACACAACATTTA
AAAAATAACATTATGAAAGCACTCGAAAAGAGATTCAAAGGTAATATTAACAATAATTTATTTTCAATGG
ATAGCACCGAGGCAGTGATCAAGGAGTTCATGCGGTTCAAGGTGCACATGGAGGGCTCCATGAACGGCCA
CGAGTTCGAGATCGAGGGCGAGGGCGAGGGCCGCCCCTACGAGGGCACCCAGACCGCCAAGCTGAAGGTG
ACCAAGGGTGGCCCCCTGCCCTTCTCCTGGGACATCCTGTCCCCTCAGTTCATGTACGGCTCCAGGGCCT
TCATCAAGCACCCCGCCGACATCCCCGACTACTGGAAGCAGTCCTTCCCCGAGGGCTTCAAGTGGGAGCG
CGTGATGATCTTCGAGGACGGCGGCACCGTGTCCGTGACCCAGGACACCTCCCTGGAGGACGGCACCCTG
ATCTACAAGGTGAAGCTCCGCGGCGGCAACTTCCCTCCTGACGGCCCCGTAATGCAGAAGAGGACAATGG
GCTGGGAAGCATCCACCGAGCGGTTGTACCCCGAGGACGTCGTGCTGAAGGGCGACATTAAGATGGCCCT
GCGCCTGAAGGACGGCGGCCGCTACCTGGCGGACTTCAAGACCACCTACAAGGCCAAGAAGCCCGTGCAG
ATGCCCGGCGCCTTCAACATCGACCGCAAGTTGGACATCACCTCCCACAACGAGGACTACACCGTGGTGG
AACAGTACGAACGCTCCGTGGCCCGCCACTCCACCGGCGGCTCCGGTGGCTCCTAATAAATCCTAGCTGA
TTAGCTCGAGAAGGCCATCCTGACGGATGGCCTTTTTTTTGTATGGGGACTCTGAGAACCCTACCTTTCA
AACCCCGAGGCAGCATCCATTGCCTGAAAAATAACCAGAACCGAGTAGCGGTCTTGTGCATAAAGCATAC
TTTGCAGTTCTGACAGCTTTTCGATATTTTGGGCTAACTGTTCTTTGGCATCCTGTTTGGACATATCAGC
AGTAAATGAGGGATTGAAATCGGATACATGATGTTCCTTCCCCGGTTTGGCTGTAAGCTCTTTTAAGACT
TCTTTTTTCATTGTTGTATAATTAGGTTGTTATAGGTATATAACAGTTGAATAAAGAAATCAGTTCTTGC
CAAATTAAGAGCGTTGAATAGTAATTCCCCAATTATGTATCAACAGATTCTACATAATTCCACACTAATT
CCACAATTATATTTATATTGTCTGCTGTTTATATGTTTGATTATCAGTTATATATGGCGGAGTGAAACGT
TTGGCATCTGCTTTGCTATATATTAAGTACAAGAAACAATAGTTCTATTATTCACACTTAAAAAATTACG
ATTATGGCACGTACCCCGAGCCGTAGCAGCATTGGTAGCCTGCGTAGTCCGCATACCCATAAAGCAATTC
TGACCAGCACCATTGAAATCCTGAAAGAATGTGGTTATAGCGGTCTGAGCATTGAAAGCGTTGCACGTCG
TGCCGGTGCAAGCAAACCGACCATTTATCGTTGGTGGACCAATAAAGCAGCACTGATTGCCGAAGTGTAT
GAAAATGAAAGCGAACAGGTGCGTAAATTTCCGGATCTGGGTAGCTTTAAAGCCGATCTGGATTTTCTGC
TGCGTAATCTGTGGAAAGTTTGGCGTGAAACCATTTGTGGTGAAGCATTTCGTTGTGTTATTGCAGAAGC
ACAGCTGGACCCTGCAACCCTGACCCAGCTGAAAGATCAGTTTATGGAACGTCGTCGTGAGATGCCGAAA
AAACTGGTTGAAAATGCCATTAGCAATGGTGAACTGCCGAAAGATACCAATCGTGAACTGCTGCTGGATA
TGATTTTTGGTTTTTGTTGGTATCGCCTGCTGACCGAACAGCTGACCGTTGAACAGGATATTGAAGAATT
TACCTTCCTGCTGATTAATGGTGTTTGTCCGGGTACACAGCGTTAACTAGGGCCCATACCCCCAGGCATC
AAATAAAACGAAAGGCTCAGTCGAAAGACTGGGCCTTTCGTTTTATCTGTTGTTTGTCGGTGAACGCTCT
CTACTAGAGTCACACTGGCTCACCTTCGGGTGGGCCTTTCTGCGTTTATACGACGTACGGTGGAATCTGA
TTCGTTACCAATTGACATGATACGAAACGTACCGTATCGGGTATTCGAGCATTACCTCATACTTTGGATT
TTTTTTTGTTTTGTTTGCAATGGTTAATCTATTGTTAAATGATACGAAACGTACCGTATCGTTAAGGTAT
GTTCTTATATTTGCAGTATGATACGAAACGTACCGTATCGTTAAGGTGATCACACAACATTTAAAAAATA
ACATTATGAAAGCACTCGAAAAGAGATTCAAAGGTAATATTAACAATAATTTATTTTCAATGGTGAGCAA
GGGCGAGGAGCTGTTCACCGGGGTGGTGCCCATCCTGGTCGAGCTGGACGGCGACGTAAACGGCCACAAG
TTCAGCGTCCGCGGCGAGGGCGAGGGCGATGCCACCAACGGCAAGCTGACCCTGAAGTTCATCTGCACCA
CCGGCAAGCTGCCCGTGCCCTGGCCCACCCTCGTGACCACCTTAGGCTACGGCGTGGCCTGCTTCGCCCG
CTACCCCGACCACATGAAGCAGCACGACTTCTTCAAGTCCGCCATGCCCGAAGGCTACGTCCAGGAGCGC
ACCATCTCTTTCAAGGACGACGGTACCTACAAGACCCGCGCCGAGGTGAAGTTCGAGGGCGACACCCTGG
TGAACCGCATCGTGCTGAAGGGCATCGACTTCAAGGAGGACGGCAACATCCTGGGGCACAAGCTGGAGTA
CAACTTCAACAGCCACAAGGTCTATATCACGGCCGACAAGCAGAAGAACGGCATCAAGGCTAACTTCAAG
ACCCGCCACAACGTTGAGGACGGCGGCGTGCAGCTCGCCGACCACTACCAGCAGAACACCCCCATCGGCG
ACGGCCCCGTGCTGCTGCCCGACAACCACTACCTGAGCCATCAGTCCAAGCTGAGCAAAGACCCCAACGA
GAAGCGCGATCACATGGTCCTGAAGGAGAGGGTGACCGCCGCCGGGATTACACATGACATGGACGAGCTG
TACAAGTAATAGCGTTCAGCTCGACTGTGAGAAGGCCATCCTGACGGATGGCCTTTTTTTTTCGTTATAA
CTAGTTGCGTTCCTAGCCGCTACTAGTGTAATTGCCTATCTTCCAGTGATGGAACAGCATTTGTGCATTG
GCTGCAACAATCAGCCTTACTTGTGCCTGTTCTATTTCCGAACCGACCGCTTGTATGAATGCATCAAAAT
TCGTTTTCTCTACGTTGGATTCCTTGTTGCTCATATTGTGATGATAATTTCTACAAATATAGTCATTGGT
AACTATCTATGAAACTGTTTGATACTTTTATAGTTGATTAAACTTGTTCATGGCATTTGCCTTAATATCA
TCCGCTATGTCAATGTAGGGTTTCATAGCTTTGTAGTCGCTGTGTCCCGTCCATTTCATGACCACCTGTG
CCGGGATTCCGAGAGCCAGCGCATTGCAGATGAATGTCCTTTTTCCTGCATGGGTACTGAGCAAAGCGTA
TTTGTGTGTGACTTCATCAATACGTTCATTTCCCTTGTAGTAGGTTTCCCGTACAGGCTCGTTGATTTCT
GCCAGTTCGCCCAGCTCTTTCAGGTAATCGTTCATCTTCTGGTTGCTGATGACGGGCAGAGCCATGTAAT
TCTCGAAATGGATGTCCTTGTATTTGTCCAGTATGGCTTTGCTGTATTTGTTCAGTTCAATCGTCAGGCT
GTCGGCAGTCTTGACTGTGGTTATTTCGATGTGGTCGGACTTCACATCGCTTCTTTTCAGATTGCGAACA
TCCGAATACCGCAAACTCGTAAAGCAGCAGAACAGGAAAACATCACGCACACGTTCCAGGTATTGCTTAT
CCTTGGGTATCTGGTAGTCTTTCAGCTTGTTCAGTTCATCCCAAGTCAGGAAGATTACTTTTTTCGAGGT
GGTTTTCAGTTTCGGTTTGAACGTATCGTATGCAATGTTCTGATGATGTCCTTTCTTGAAGCTCCAGCGC
AGGAACCATTTGAGGAATCCCATTTGCTTGCCGATGGTGCTGTTTCTCATATCCTTGGTGTCACGCAGGA
AGTTGACGTATTCGTTCAATCCAAACTCGTTGAAATAGTTGAACGTTGCATCCTCCTTGAACTCTTTGAG
GTGGTTCCTCACTGCTGCAAATTTTTCATAGGTGGATGCCGTCCAGTTATTCTGGTTACCGCACTCTTTT
ACAAACTCATCGAACACCTCCCAAAAGCTGACAGGGGCTTCTTCCGGCTGTTCTTCACTGGTGTCTTTCA
TTCTCATGTTGAAAGCTTCCTTCAACTGTTGGGTCGTTGGCATGACCTCCTGCACCTCAAATTCCTTGAA
AATATTCTGGATTTCGGCATAGTATTTCAGCAAGTCCGTATTGATTTCGGCTGCACTTTGCTTTAGCTTG
TTGGTACATCCGTTCTTTACCCGCTGCTTATCTGCATCCCATTTGGCTACGTCAATCCGGTAGCCCGTTG
TAAACTCGATACGTTGGCTGGCAAAGATGACACGCATACGGATGGGTACGTTCTCTACGATTGGCACACC
GTTCTTTTTCCGGCTCTCCAATGCAAAAATGATGTTGCGCTTGATATTCATAATTGGGTGCGTTTGAAAT
TCTACACCCAAATATACACCCAATTATTGAGATAGCAAAAGACATTTAGAAACATTTACTTTTACTCTAT
ATTGTAATTTACACTTGATTATCAGTCGTTTGCAGTTTTATGATATTCTGTGAAAGTATAAGTTCGAGAG
CCTGTCTCTCCGCAAAAAACGCTGAAAATCAGCAGATTGCAAAACAAACACCCTGTTTTACACCCAAGAA
TGTAAAGTCGGGTGTTTTTGTTTTATTTAAGATAATACAACCACTACATAATAAAAGAGTAGCGATATTA
AAAGAATCCGATGAGAAAAGACTAATATTTATCTATCCATTCAGTTTGATTTCTCAGGACTTTACATCGT
CCTGAAAGTATTTGTTGGTACCGGTACCGAGGACGCGACAGCTGCAGACGCGTTATGAGTAAACTTGGTC
TGACAGTTACCAATGCTTAATCAGTGAGGCACCTATCTCAGCGATCTGTCTATTTCGTTCATCCATAGTT
GCCTGACTCCCCGTCGTGTAGATAACTACGATACGGGAGGGCTTACCATCTGGCCCCAGTGCTGCAATGA
TACCGCGGGACCCACGCTCACCGGCTCCAGATTTATCAGCAATAAACCAGCCAGCCGGAAGGGCCGAGCG
CAGAAGTGGTCCTGCAACTTTATCCGCCTCCATCCAGTCTATTAATTGTTGCCGGGAAGCTAGAGTAAGT
AGTTCGCCAGTTAATAGTTTGCGCAACGTTGTTGCCATTGCTACAGGCATCGTGGTGTCACGCTCGTCGT
TTGGTATGGCTTCATTCAGCTCCGGTTCCCAACGATCAAGGCGAGTTACATGATCCCCCATGTTGTGCAA
AAAAGCGGTTAGCTCCTTCGGTCCTCCGATCGTTGTCAGAAGTAAGTTGGCCGCAGTGTTATCACTCATG
GTTATGGCAGCACTGCATAATTCTCTTACTGTCATGCCATCCGTAAGATGCTTTTCTGTGACTGGTGAGT
ACTCAACCAAGTCATTCTGAGAATAGTGTATGCGGCGACCGAGTTGCTCTTGCCCGGCGTCAATACGGGA
TAATACCGCGCCACATAGCAGAACTTTAAAAGTGCTCATCATTGGAAAACGTTCTTCGGGGCGAAAACTC
TCAAGGATCTTACCGCTGTTGAGATCCAGTTCGATGTAACCCACTCGTGCACCCAACTGATCTTCAGCAT
CTTTTACTTTCACCAGCGTTTCTGGGTGAGCAAAAACAGGAAGGCAAAATGCCGCAAAAAAGGGAATAAG
GGCGACACGGAAATGTTGAATACTCATACTCTTCCTTTTTCAATCATGGCCGCGGGATTAAAAGTCGGGG
ATTGGTGAACAAAAAGGTGTTTCTCTCTTTAAGAGAAATATCGTTTTGCTAAACAGTTGATATTGAGGTA
TCATTTTATCGTAAAAGACATTTTTGCTCAACAATTGCTTGACGGAAATCAACAAATTTTAGCATTTTGT
AAAAAAGTCGCTATATAATTTGGTGAATTGGAGTTATTTTCATATTTTTGCATCCCGAAGAGTTTCTCTT
AAAGAGAGAAACATCTTTTGCATACCTTTTCCGACCGAATTTTTATGTCGTAAAGAGGGGCTTTGCAGGG
GGTGGACTCAGAAAGATGAGAATAGATGACTATTGTAGTTGAAACACATAGAAAGTTGCTGATATACAGA
CCGATACGCATATCGGGATGAACCATGAGTACGTTCTTTTCTCAAAAAACATAAATATTCGAAAAGAGAT
GCAATAAATTAAGGAGAGGTTATAATGAACAAAGTAAATATAAAAGATAGTCAAAATTTTATTACTTCAA
AATATCACATAGAAAAAATAATGAATTGCATAAGTTTAGATGAAAAAGATAACATCTTTGAAATAGGTGC
AGGGAAAGGTCATTTTACTGCTGGATTGGTAAAGAGATGTAATTTTGTAACGGCGATAGAAATTGATTCT
AAATTATGTGAGGTAACTCGTAATAAGCTCTTAAATTATCCTAACTATCAAATAGTAAATGATGATATAC
TGAAATTTACATTTCCTAGCCACAATCCATATAAAATATTTGGCAACATACCTTACAACATAAGCACAAA
TATAATTCGAAAAATTGTTTTTGAAAGTTCAGCCACAATAAGTTATTTAATAGTGGAATATGGTTTTGCT
AAAATGTTATTAGATACAAACAGATCACTAGCATTGCTGTTAATGGCAGAGGTAGATATTTCTATATTAG
CAAAAATTCCTAGGTATTATTTCCATCCAAAACCTAAAGTGGATAGCACATTAATTGTATTAAAAAGAAA
GCCAGCAAAAATGGCATTTAAAGAGAGAAAAAAATATGAAACTTTTGTAATGAAATGGGTTAACAAAGAG
TACGAAAAACTGTTTACAAAAAATCAATTTAATAAAGCTTTAAAACATGCGAGAATATATGATATAAACA
ATATTAGTTTCGAACAATTTGTATCGCTATTTAATAGTTATAAAATATTTAACGGCTAAAAACAATAGGC
CACATGCAACTGTAAATGTTTACGCGGGTACCGACACCGCGGTGGAGGGGAATTCCCATGTCAGCCGTTA
AGTGTTCCTGTGTCACTCAAAATTGCTTTGAGAGGCTCTAAGGGCTTCTCAGTGCGTTACATCCCTGGCT
TGTTGTCCACAACCGTTAAACCTTAAAAGCTTTAAAAGCCTTATATATTCTTTTTTTTCTTATAAAACTT
AAAACCTTAGAGGCTATTTAAGTTGCTGATTTATATTAATTTTATTGTTCAAACATGAGAGCTTAGTACG
TGAAACATGAGAGCTTAGTACGTTAGCCATGAGAGCTTAGTACGTTAGCCATGAGGGTTTAGTTCGTTAA
ACATGAGAGCTTAGTACGTTAAACATGAGAGCTTAGTACGTGAAACATGAGAGCTTAGTACGTACTATCA
ACAGGTTGAACTGCTGATCTTCAGATCCTCTACGCCGGACGCATCGTGGCCGGATCAATTCCGTTTTCCG
CTGCATAACCCTGCTTCGGGGTCATTATAGCGATTTTTTCGGTATATCCATCCTTTTTCGCACGATATAC
AGGATTTTGCCAAAGGGTTCGTGTAGACTTTCCTTGGTGTATCCAACGGCGTCAGCCGGGCAGGATAGGT
GAAGTAGGCCCACCCGCGAGCGGGTGTTCCTTCTTCACTGTCCCTTATTCGCACCTGGCGGTGCTCAACG
GGAATCCTGCTCTGCGAGGCTGGCCGGCTACCGCCGGCGTAACAGATGAGGGCAAGCGGATGGCTGATGA
AACCAAGCCAACCAGGAAGGGCAGCCCACCTATCACGGAATTGATCCCCCTCGAATTGGAATTCTAGCCT
GGAATAGGGAAGCACCACATCACC
Features (pLannotate 1.2.2; 13 found; start..end, strand, type, name):
    207..877     +  CDS            mScarlet-2I (fragment): mScarlet-I derivative in which the N- and C-termini have been modified to reduce cytotoxicity (Valbuena et al., 2020) preserves the original mammalian codon optimization
    919..946     +  terminator     rrnB T2 terminator: transcription terminator T2 from the E. coli rrnB gene
    989..1111    -  CDS            PK21_RHOPA (fragment): Experimental evidence at protein level: Swiss-Prot protein existence level 1. Uses inorganic polyphosphate (polyP) as a donor to convert ADP to ATP. From Rhodopseudomonas palustris (strain ATCC BAA-98 / CGA009).
   2100..2171    +  terminator     rrnB T1 terminator: transcription terminator T1 from the E. coli rrnB gene
   2187..2214    +  terminator     T7Te terminator: phage T7 early transcription terminator
   2510..3229    +  CDS            mGreenLantern: monomeric GFP derivative that displays exceptionally high brightness in cells (Campbell et al., 2020)
   3250..3277    +  terminator     rrnB T2 terminator: transcription terminator T2 from the E. coli rrnB gene
   5257..6117    -  CDS            AmpR: β-lactamase; bla; confers resistance to ampicillin, carbenicillin, and related antibiotics
   6118..6134    -  promoter       AmpR promoter (fragment): bla
   6605..7333    +  CDS            ermC': ERM_BACIU - Experimental evidence at protein level: Swiss-Prot protein existence level 1. This protein produces a dimethylation of the adenine residue at position 2085 in 23S rRNA, resulting in reduced affinity between ribosomes and macrolide-lincosamide-streptogramin B antibiotics. From Bacillus subtilis.
   7409..7797    -  rep_origin     R6K γ ori: γ replication origin from E. coli plasmid R6K; requires the R6K initiator protein pi for replication
   7968..8077    +  oriT           oriT: incP origin of transfer
   8110..8155    +  CDS            traJ (fragment): oriT-recognizing protein; traJ
