[The description below was written by a language model from this plasmid's Addgene catalogue record and pLannotate feature annotations shown in this document.]
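Description:
pEM667 is an 8.2 kb integrative Bacteroides plasmid built on the pNBU2 backbone that carries a synthetic three-unit biosensor circuit assembled by Golden Gate cloning. It is maintained in E. coli at low copy from the R6K γ origin, which depends on the pi initiator protein and so requires a pir-expressing host strain, with ampicillin selection through the β-lactamase gene. An incP oriT (with an adjacent traJ fragment) allows conjugative transfer into Bacteroides. An erm-type rRNA methylase gene, annotated by similarity as ermC', would provide macrolide-lincosamide resistance, presumably for selecting recipients. pNBU2 vectors normally integrate into the chromosome through a site-specific integrase, but neither an integrase nor an attachment site is annotated in the feature table, which leaves roughly two kilobases between the payload and AmpR unassigned.

According to the insert name, the first unit uses the PBfP1E6 promoter and the RBS1PLP ribosome binding site to express the red fluorescent protein mScarletI3 (detected by the annotation tool as an mScarlet-family fragment), which probably acts as a reference signal marking the engineered cells. The second unit places the PhlF repressor under the PBT0779 promoter, the sensing element. The third drives mGreenLantern from pPhlF133, one version of a PhlF-repressible promoter. Activation of PBT0779 should therefore raise PhlF levels and lower green output, inverting the signal. The units are named as ending in rrnB T2 terminators, although the table shows rrnB T1 and T7Te terminators in the region following the expected PhlF position. PhlF itself is not annotated, and a short hit to a Rhodopseudomonas polyphosphate kinase is likely spurious. The associated work describes a Bacteroides synthetic biology toolkit for building an in vivo malabsorption biosensor. The record does not state which signal PBT0779 responds to.
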