Addgene plasmid #248749: pEM667
Purpose: PBT0779 biosensor circuit (pPhlF133 version) in pNBU2 integrative Bacteroides plasmid
Depositing lab: Carolina Tropini. Depositing organization: University of British Columbia. Publication: A Bacteroides synthetic biology toolkit to build an in vivo malabsorption biosensor. McCallum G, Burckhardt JC, He J, Hong A, Potvin-Trottier L, Tropini C. Cell. 2026 Feb 19;189(4):1245-1261.e21. doi: 10.1016/j.cell.2025.12.052. Epub 2026 Jan 28. PubMed 41610848.
Backbone
  Vector backbone: pNBU2
  Vector type: Bacterial Expression
Growth in bacteria
  Bacterial resistance: Ampicillin, 100 μg/mL
  Growth temperature: 37°C
  Growth strain: Invitrogen One Shot PIR2 Chemically Competent
  Copy number: Low Copy
Gene/Insert
  Gene/Insert name: PBfP1E6-RBS1PLP-mScarletI3-rrnBT2-PBT0779-PhlF-rrnBT2-pPhlF133-RBS1PLP-mGL-rrnBT2
  Species: Synthetic
  Cloning method: Golden Gate
Terms and licenses: Academic/Nonprofit Terms; Industry Terms: Not Available to Industry
How to cite: pEM667 was a gift from Carolina Tropini (Addgene plasmid # 248749 ; http://n2t.net/addgene:248749 ; RRID:Addgene_248749)
